Addgene plasmid #126218: Lenti-CamKII-PSD95.FingR-eGFP-CCR5TC
Purpose: Global labeling of excitatory synapses (green fluorescence)
Depositing lab: Xue Han. Depositing organization: Boston University Main Campus. Publication: A Viral Toolbox of Genetically Encoded Fluorescent Synaptic Tags. Bensussen S, Shankar S, Ching KH, Zemel D, Ta TL, Mount RA, Shroff SN, Gritton HJ, Fabris P, Vanbenschoten H, Beck C, Man HY, Han X. iScience. 2020 Jun 30;23(7):101330. doi: 10.1016/j.isci.2020.101330. PubMed 32674057.
Backbone
  Vector backbone: pHR
  Backbone size w/o insert (bp): 9247
  Total vector size (bp): 10854
  Modifications to backbone: Inserted CCR5TC DNA binding sequence upstream of promoter.
  Vector type: Mammalian Expression, Lentiviral
Growth in bacteria
  Bacterial resistance: Ampicillin, 100 μg/mL
  Growth temperature: 37°C
  Growth strain: NEB Stable
  Copy number: Unknown
Gene/Insert
  Gene/Insert name: PSD95.FingR-eGFP-CCR5TC
  Insert size (bp): 1596
  Promoter: CamKIIa
  Cloning method: Gibson Cloning
  Sequencing primers: 5′ CTGTGAGCAGCCACAGTGC; 3′ CCAGTCAATCTTTCACAAAT
Resource information
  A portion of this plasmid was derived from a plasmid made by: Part of this gene was derived from Addgene plasmid 46295 deposited by Don Arnold.
Terms and licenses: Academic/Nonprofit Terms; Industry Terms: Not Available to Industry
How to cite: Lenti-CamKII-PSD95.FingR-eGFP-CCR5TC was a gift from Xue Han (Addgene plasmid # 126218 ; http://n2t.net/addgene:126218 ; RRID:Addgene_126218)
