[The description below was written by a language model from this plasmid's Addgene catalogue record and pLannotate feature annotations shown in this document.]
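Description:
Lenti-CamKII-PSD95.FingR-eGFP-CCR5TC is a roughly 10.9 kb HIV-1-derived lentiviral transfer plasmid on the pHR backbone, made for green fluorescent labeling of excitatory synapses in neurons. It is propagated in E. coli through a high-copy ColE1/pUC-type origin with ampicillin selection, and it also carries an f1 origin. An SV40/EM7-driven bleomycin/Zeocin resistance cassette lies outside the viral region. A CMV enhancer/promoter fused to a truncated 5' LTR drives the genomic RNA in packaging cells. The Ψ packaging signal with a partial gag sequence, the RRE and the cPPT/CTS support encapsidation, Rev-dependent nuclear export and efficient transduction. A second truncated LTR followed by a bGH polyadenylation signal closes the viral unit.

The payload is expressed from the mouse CaMKIIα promoter, which favours expression in excitatory neurons. It encodes PSD95.FingR, a fibronectin-scaffold intrabody (annotated as a fibronectin fragment) that binds endogenous PSD-95 at excitatory postsynaptic sites. This is followed by a short annotated FLAG-like fragment, EGFP and the CCR5TC zinc-finger DNA-binding domain. A further fragment annotated as a human zinc-finger protein, ZNF720, is likely a KRAB-type repressor domain, though the record does not say so. A WPRE downstream enhances transcript expression. According to the record, a CCR5TC binding sequence was inserted upstream of the promoter. In this design, probe that is not bound at synapses can return to the nucleus, bind that site and reduce its own transcription. Such feedback should limit background fluorescence and match probe levels to the available target. Part of the insert derives from an earlier FingR plasmid. The construct is used to make lentivirus for global visualization of excitatory synapses without overexpressing PSD-95 itself.
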