Features (pLannotate 1.2.2; 34 found; start..end, strand, type, name):
     31..83      -  misc_feature   bom (fragment): basis of mobility region from pBR322
    238..617     +  enhancer       CMV enhancer: human cytomegalovirus immediate early enhancer
    618..817     +  promoter       CMV promoter: human cytomegalovirus (CMV) immediate early promoter
    835..1015    +  LTR            5' LTR (truncated): truncated 5' long terminal repeat (LTR) from HIV-1
   1062..1187    +  misc_feature   HIV-1 Ψ: packaging signal of human immunodeficiency virus type 1
   1171..1534    +  CDS            HIV-1 gag (fragment): gag protein from human immunodeficiency virus 1; gag
   1680..1913    +  misc_feature   RRE: The Rev response element (RRE) of HIV-1 allows for Rev-dependent mRNA export from the nucleus to the cytoplasm.
   2290..2390    +  CDS            Rev (fragment): human immunodeficiency virus 1 (HIV-1) Rev protein; rev; enhances nuclear export of unspliced and incompletely spliced viral mRNAs
   2440..2557    +  misc_feature   cPPT/CTS: central polypurine tract and central termination sequence of HIV-1
   2622..3911    +  promoter       CaMKII promoter: promoter for the mouse calcium/calmodulin-dependent kinase II α subunit
   3924..4199    +  CDS            FINC_PLEWA (fragment): Experimental evidence at transcript level: Swiss-Prot protein existence level 2. Fibronectins bind cell surfaces and various compounds including collagen, fibrin, heparin, DNA, and actin. Fibronectins are involved in cell adhesion, cell motility, opsonization, wound healing, and maintenance of cell shape. May be involved in osteoblast compaction (By similarity). From Pleurodeles waltl (Iberian ribbed newt).
   4197..4221    +  CDS            3xFLAG (fragment): three tandem FLAG® epitope tags
   4245..4955    +  CDS            EGFP: EGFP is a basic (constitutively fluorescent) green fluorescent protein published in 1996, derived from Aequorea victoria. It is reported to be a rapidly-maturing weak dimer with moderate acid sensitivity.
   5001..5342    +  CDS            CCR5TC: zinc-finger domain from the CCR5-224 (+) zinc-finger nuclease that recognizes the left half-site target sequence in the human CCR5 gene (Perez et al., 2008; Gross et al., 2013)
   5400..5516    +  CDS            ZNF720 (fragment): ZN720_HUMAN - Experimental evidence at protein level: Swiss-Prot protein existence level 1. From Homo sapiens (Human).
   5523..5547    +  misc_feature   MCS (fragment): pBluescript multiple cloning site
   5547..6135    +  misc_feature   WPRE: woodchuck hepatitis virus posttranscriptional regulatory element
   6072..6653    +  CDS            nef (fragment): NEF_HV1H2 - Experimental evidence at protein level: Swiss-Prot protein existence level 1. Extracellular Nef protein targets CD4(+) T-lymphocytes for apoptosis by interacting with CXCR4 surface receptors. From Human immunodeficiency virus type 1 group M subtype B (isolate HXB2) (HIV-1).
   6660..6840    +  LTR            5' LTR (truncated): truncated 5' long terminal repeat (LTR) from HIV-1
   6872..7096    +  polyA_signal   bGH poly(A) signal: bovine growth hormone polyadenylation signal
   7100..7121    +  promoter       SV40 promoter (fragment): SV40 enhancer and early promoter
   7142..7570    +  rep_origin     f1 ori (sequence partly withheld): f1 bacteriophage origin of replication; arrow indicates direction of (+) strand synthesis
   7584..7913    +  promoter       SV40 promoter: SV40 enhancer and early promoter
   7961..8008    +  promoter       EM7 promoter: synthetic bacterial promoter&nbsp
   8027..8401    +  CDS            BleoR: antibiotic-binding protein; Sh ble from Streptoalloteichus hindustanus; confers resistance to bleomycin, phleomycin, and Zeocin™
   8411..8536    +  CDS            ble (fragment): BLE_KLEPN - Experimental evidence at protein level: Swiss-Prot protein existence level 1. Binding protein with a strong affinity to the bleomycin family of antibiotics. Binds to CL990; an antimitotic-antibiotic compound. From Klebsiella pneumoniae.
   8531..8652    +  polyA_signal   SV40 poly(A) signal: SV40 polyadenylation signal
   8723..8745    -  protein_bind   lac operator (fragment): The lac repressor binds to the lac operator to inhibit transcription in E. coli. This inhibition can be relieved by adding lactose or isopropyl-β-D-thiogalactopyranoside (IPTG). lac repressor encoded by lacI
   8749..8779    -  promoter       lac promoter: promoter for the E. coli lac operon
   8794..8815    -  protein_bind   CAP binding site: CAP binding activates transcription in the presence of cAMP. E. coli catabolite activator protein
   8828..8920    -  CDS            lacI (fragment): lac repressor; lacI; The lac repressor binds to the lac operator to inhibit transcription in E. coli. This inhibition can be relieved by adding lactose or isopropyl-β-D-thiogalactopyranoside (IPTG).
   9103..9691    -  rep_origin     ori: high-copy-number ColE1/pMB1/pBR322/pUC origin of replication
   9862..10722   -  CDS            AmpR: β-lactamase; bla; confers resistance to ampicillin, carbenicillin, and related antibiotics
  10723..10827   -  promoter       AmpR promoter: bla
>Addgene plasmid #126218 | Lenti-CamKII-PSD95.FingR-eGFP-CCR5TC | depositor full sequence | sequence record 241733 | Lenti-CamKII-PSD95.FingR-eGFP-CCR5TC sequence 10855 bps
GTCGACGGATCGGGAGATCTCCCGATCCCCTATGGTGCACTCTCAGTACAATCTGCTCTGATGCCGCATA
GTTAAGCCAGTATCTGCTCCCTGCTTGTGTGTTGGAGGTCGCTGAGTAGTGCGCGAGCAAAATTTAAGCT
ACAACAAGGCAAGGCTTGACCGACAATTGCATGAAGAATCTGCTTAGGGTTAGGCGTTTTGCGCTGCTTC
GCGATGTACGGGCCAGATATACGCGTTGACATTGATTATTGACTAGTTATTAATAGTAATCAATTACGGG
GTCATTAGTTCATAGCCCATATATGGAGTTCCGCGTTACATAACTTACGGTAAATGGCCCGCCTGGCTGA
CCGCCCAACGACCCCCGCCCATTGACGTCAATAATGACGTATGTTCCCATAGTAACGCCAATAGGGACTT
TCCATTGACGTCAATGGGTGGAGTATTTACGGTAAACTGCCCACTTGGCAGTACATCAAGTGTATCATAT
GCCAAGTACGCCCCCTATTGACGTCAATGACGGTAAATGGCCCGCCTGGCATTATGCCCAGTACATGACC
TTATGGGACTTTCCTACTTGGCAGTACATCTACGTATTAGTCATCGCTATTACCATGGTGATGCGGTTTT
GGCAGTACATCAATGGGCGTGGATAGCGGTTTGACTCACGGGGATTTCCAAGTCTCCACCCCATTGACGT
CAATGGGAGTTTGTTTTGGCACCAAAATCAACGGGACTTTCCAAAATGTCGTAACAACTCCGCCCCATTG
ACGCAAATGGGCGGTAGGCGTGTACGGTGGGAGGTCTATATAAGCAGCGCGTTTTGCCTGTACTGGGTCT
CTCTGGTTAGACCAGATCTGAGCCTGGGAGCTCTCTGGCTAACTAGGGAACCCACTGCTTAAGCCTCAAT
AAAGCTTGCCTTGAGTGCTTCAAGTAGTGTGTGCCCGTCTGTTGTGTGACTCTGGTAACTAGAGATCCCT
CAGACCCTTTTAGTCAGTGTGGAAAATCTCTAGCAGTGGCGCCCGAACAGGGACTTGAAAGCGAAAGGGA
AACCAGAGGAGCTCTCTCGACGCAGGACTCGGCTTGCTGAAGCGCGCACGGCAAGAGGCGAGGGGCGGCG
ACTGGTGAGTACGCCAAAAATTTTGACTAGCGGAGGCTAGAAGGAGAGAGATGGGTGCGAGAGCGTCAGT
ATTAAGCGGGGGAGAATTAGATCGCGATGGGAAAAAATTCGGTTAAGGCCAGGGGGAAAGAAAAAATATA
AATTAAAACATATAGTATGGGCAAGCAGGGAGCTAGAACGATTCGCAGTTAATCCTGGCCTGTTAGAAAC
ATCAGAAGGCTGTAGACAAATACTGGGACAGCTACAACCATCCCTTCAGACAGGATCAGAAGAACTTAGA
TCATTATATAATACAGTAGCAACCCTCTATTGTGTGCATCAAAGGATAGAGATAAAAGACACCAAGGAAG
CTTTAGACAAGATAGAGGAAGAGCAAAACAAAAGTAAGACCACCGCACAGCAAGCGGCCGCTGATCTTCA
GACCTGGAGGAGGAGATATGAGGGACAATTGGAGAAGTGAATTATATAAATATAAAGTAGTAAAAATTGA
ACCATTAGGAGTAGCACCCACCAAGGCAAAGAGAAGAGTGGTGCAGAGAGAAAAAAGAGCAGTGGGAATA
GGAGCTTTGTTCCTTGGGTTCTTGGGAGCAGCAGGAAGCACTATGGGCGCAGCGTCAATGACGCTGACGG
TACAGGCCAGACAATTATTGTCTGGTATAGTGCAGCAGCAGAACAATTTGCTGAGGGCTATTGAGGCGCA
ACAGCATCTGTTGCAACTCACAGTCTGGGGCATCAAGCAGCTCCAGGCAAGAATCCTGGCTGTGGAAAGA
TACCTAAAGGATCAACAGCTCCTGGGGATTTGGGGTTGCTCTGGAAAACTCATTTGCACCACTGCTGTGC
CTTGGAATGCTAGTTGGAGTAATAAATCTCTGGAACAGATTTGGAATCACACGACCTGGATGGAGTGGGA
CAGAGAAATTAACAATTACACAAGCTTAATACACTCCTTAATTGAAGAATCGCAAAACCAGCAAGAAAAG
AATGAACAAGAATTATTGGAATTAGATAAATGGGCAAGTTTGTGGAATTGGTTTAACATAACAAATTGGC
TGTGGTATATAAAATTATTCATAATGATAGTAGGAGGCTTGGTAGGTTTAAGAATAGTTTTTGCTGTACT
TTCTATAGTGAATAGAGTTAGGCAGGGATATTCACCATTATCGTTTCAGACCCACCTCCCAACCCCGAGG
GGACCCGACAGGCCCGAAGGAATAGAAGAAGAAGGTGGAGAGAGAGACAGAGACAGATCCATTCGATTAG
TGAACGGATCGGCACTGCGTGCGCCAATTCTGCAGACAAATGGCAGTATTCATCCACAATTTTAAAAGAA
AAGGGGGGATTGGGGGGTACAGTGCAGGGGAAAGAATAGTAGACATAATAGCAACAGACATACAAACTAA
AGAATTACAAAAACAAATTACAAAAATTCAAAATTTTCGGGTTTATTACAGGGACAGCAGAGATCCAGTT
TGGTTAATTAAGTCATCCTCATCTTAATTAACATTATGGCCTTAGGTCACTTCATCTCCATGGGGTTCTT
CTTCTGATTTTCTAGAAAATGAGATGGGGGTGCAGAGAGCTTCCTCAGTGACCTGCCCAGGGTCACATCA
GAAATGTCAGAGCTAGAACTTGAACTCAGATTACTAATCTTAAATTCCATGCCTTGGGGGCATGCAAGTA
CGATATACAGAAGGAGTGAACTCATTAGGGCAGATGACCAATGAGTTTAGGAAAGAAGAGTCCAGGGCAG
GGTACATCTACACCACCCGCCCAGCCCTGGGTGAGTCCAGCCACGTTCACCTCATTATAGTTGCCTCTCT
CCAGTCCTACCTTGACGGGAAGCACAAGCAGAAACTGGGACAGGAGCCCCAGGAGACCAAATCTTCATGG
TCCCTCTGGGAGGATGGGTGGGGAGAGCTGTGGCAGAGGCCTCAGGAGGGGCCCTGCTGCTCAGTGGTGA
CAGATAGGGGTGAGAAAGCAGACAGAGTCATTCCGTCAGCATTCTGGGTCTGTTTGGTACTTCTTCTCAC
GCTAAGGTGGCGGTGTGATATGCACAATGGCTAAAAAGCAGGGAGAGCTGGAAAGAAACAAGGACAGAGA
CAGAGGCCAAGTCAACCAGACCAATTCCCAGAGGAAGCAAAGAAACCATTACAGAGACTACAAGGGGGAA
GGGAAGGAGAGATGAATTAGCTTCCCCTGTAAACCTTAGAACCCAGCTGTTGCCAGGGCAACGGGGCAAT
ACCTGTCTCTTCAGAGGAGATGAAGTTGCCAGGGTAACTACATCCTGTCTTTCTCAAGGACCATCCCAGA
ATGTGGCACCCACTAGCCGTTACCATAGCAACTGCCTCTTTGCCCCACTTAATCCCATCCCGTCTGTTAA
AAGGGCCCTATAGTTGGAGGTGGGGGAGGTAGGAAGAGCGATGATCACTTGTGGACTAAGTTTGTTCACA
TCCCCTTCTCCAACCCCCTCAGTACATCACCCTGGGAGAACAAGGTCCACTTGCTTCTGGGCCCACACAG
TCCTGCAGTATTGTGTATATAAGGCCAGGGCAACGGAGGAGCAGGTTTTGAAGTGAAAGGCAGGCAGGTG
TTGGGGAGGCAGTTACCGGGGCAACGGGAACAGGGCGTTTCGGAGGTGGTTGCCATGGGGACCTGGATGC
TGACGAAGGCTCGCGAGGCTGTGAGCAGCCACAGTGCCCTGCTCAGAAGCCCCAAGCTCGTCAATCAAGC
TGGTTCTCCATTTGCACTCAGGAGCACGGGCAGGCGAGTGGCCCCTAGTTCTGGGGGCAGCGGGGGATCC
GCCACCATGCTCGAAGTCAAGGAAGCATCACCAACCAGCATCCAGATCAGCTGGGTGCTCCACTTGCGCC
ACGTTCGCTACTACCGCATCACCTACGGTGAAACTGGTGGCAATAGCCCTGTCCAGGAATTCACCGTGCC
TGGCAGCAAGTCCACTGCTACCATCAGCGGCCTGAAACCTGGTGTCGACTATACCATCACGGTGTACGCC
GTCACGATCTTCAGCGCCTACCGCTCCGCCTGGCCGCCGATCTCCATCAACTACCGCACCGGAACCGATT
ACAAGGATGACGACGATAAGGGTAGCGGCTCCAGTAGATCTGGGGTGAGCAAGGGCGAGGAGCTGTTCAC
CGGGGTGGTGCCCATCCTGGTCGAGCTGGACGGCGACGTAAACGGCCACAAGTTCAGCGTGTCCGGCGAG
GGCGAGGGCGATGCCACCTACGGCAAGCTGACCCTGAAGTTCATCTGCACCACCGGCAAGCTGCCCGTGC
CCTGGCCCACCCTCGTGACCACCCTGACCTACGGCGTGCAGTGCTTCAGCCGCTACCCCGACCACATGAA
GCAGCACGACTTCTTCAAGTCCGCCATGCCCGAAGGCTACGTCCAGGAGCGCACCATCTTCTTCAAGGAC
GACGGCAACTACAAGACCCGCGCCGAGGTGAAGTTCGAGGGCGACACCCTGGTGAACCGCATCGAGCTGA
AGGGCATCGACTTCAAGGAGGACGGCAACATCCTGGGGCACAAGCTGGAGTACAACTACAACAGCCACAA
CGTCTATATCATGGCCGACAAGCAGAAGAACGGCATCAAGGTGAACTTCAAGATCCGCCACAACATCGAG
GACGGCAGCGTGCAGCTCGCCGACCACTACCAGCAGAACACCCCCATCGGCGACGGCCCCGTGCTGCTGC
CCGACAACCACTACCTGAGCACCCAGTCCGCCCTGAGCAAAGACCCCAACGAGAAGCGCGATCACATGGT
CCTGCTGGAGTTCGTGACCGCCGCCGGGATCACTCTCGGCATGGACGAGCTGTACTCTAGGGGAGCTGGC
GCTGGAGCGGGTGCAGGGGCTGGCTCTAGATTCCAGTGCCGGATCTGCATGCGGAACTTCAGCGACCGGT
CCAACCTGAGCAGGCACATCAGAACCCACACCGGAGAAAAGCCCTTCGCCTGCGACATTTGCGGCCGGAA
GTTCGCCATCAGCAGCAACCTGAACAGCCACACCAAGATCCACACTGGCAGCCAGAAACCTTTCCAGTGC
AGAATTTGTATGAGAAACTTTAGCAGAAGCGACAACCTGGCCAGACACATCCGGACACATACTGGTGAAA
AACCTTTTGCCTGTGATATCTGTGGCAGAAAGTTTGCCACCTCCGGCAATCTGACCCGGCACACAAAGAT
TCACCTGCGGGGCAGCCAGCTATCGATTGTCGACGCTCCTGAACAACGTGAAGGTGCTTCTCAAGTTTCT
GTTTCTGTTACTTTTGAAGATGTTGCTGTTCTTTTTACTCGTGATGAATGGAAAAAACTTGATCTTTCTC
AACGTTCTCTTTATCGTGAAGTTATGCTTGAAAATTATTCTAATCTTGCTTCTATGGCTTAAGAATTCGA
TATCAAGCTTATCGATAATCAACCTCTGGATTACAAAATTTGTGAAAGATTGACTGGTATTCTTAACTAT
GTTGCTCCTTTTACGCTATGTGGATACGCTGCTTTAATGCCTTTGTATCATGCTATTGCTTCCCGTATGG
CTTTCATTTTCTCCTCCTTGTATAAATCCTGGTTGCTGTCTCTTTATGAGGAGTTGTGGCCCGTTGTCAG
GCAACGTGGCGTGGTGTGCACTGTGTTTGCTGACGCAACCCCCACTGGTTGGGGCATTGCCACCACCTGT
CAGCTCCTTTCCGGGACTTTCGCTTTCCCCCTCCCTATTGCCACGGCGGAACTCATCGCCGCCTGCCTTG
CCCGCTGCTGGACAGGGGCTCGGCTGTTGGGCACTGACAATTCCGTGGTGTTGTCGGGGAAATCATCGTC
CTTTCCTTGGCTGCTCGCCTGTGTTGCCACCTGGATTCTGCGCGGGACGTCCTTCTGCTACGTCCCTTCG
GCCCTCAATCCAGCGGACCTTCCTTCCCGCGGCCTGCTGCCGGCTCTGCGGCCTCTTCCGCGTCTTCGCC
TTCGCCCTCAGACGAGTCGGATCTCCCTTTGGGCCGCCTCCCCGCATCGATACCGTCGACCTCGAGACCT
AGAAAAACATGGAGCAATCACAAGTAGCAATACAGCAGCTACCAATGCTGATTGTGCCTGGCTAGAAGCA
CAAGAGGAGGAGGAGGTGGGTTTTCCAGTCACACCTCAGGTACCTTTAAGACCAATGACTTACAAGGCAG
CTGTAGATCTTAGCCACTTTTTAAAAGAAAAGGGGGGACTGGAAGGGCTAATTCACTCCCAACGAAGACA
AGATATCCTTGATCTGTGGATCTACCACACACAAGGCTACTTCCCTGATTGGCAGAACTACACACCAGGG
CCAGGGATCAGATATCCACTGACCTTTGGATGGTGCTACAAGCTAGTACCAGTTGAGCAAGAGAAGGTAG
AAGAAGCCAATGAAGGAGAGAACACCCGCTTGTTACACCCTGTGAGCCTGCATGGGATGGATGACCCGGA
GAGAGAAGTATTAGAGTGGAGGTTTGACAGCCGCCTAGCATTTCATCACATGGCCCGAGAGCTGCATCCG
GACTGTACTGGGTCTCTCTGGTTAGACCAGATCTGAGCCTGGGAGCTCTCTGGCTAACTAGGGAACCCAC
TGCTTAAGCCTCAATAAAGCTTGCCTTGAGTGCTTCAAGTAGTGTGTGCCCGTCTGTTGTGTGACTCTGG
TAACTAGAGATCCCTCAGACCCTTTTAGTCAGTGTGGAAAATCTCTAGCAGGGCCCGTTTAAACCCGCTG
ATCAGCCTCGACTGTGCCTTCTAGTTGCCAGCCATCTGTTGTTTGCCCCTCCCCCGTGCCTTCCTTGACC
CTGGAAGGTGCCACTCCCACTGTCCTTTCCTAATAAAATGAGGAAATTGCATCGCATTGTCTGAGTAGGT
GTCATTCTATTCTGGGGGGTGGGGTGGGGCAGGACAGCAAGGGGGAGGATTGGGAAGACAATAGCAGGCA
TGCTGGGGATGCGGTGGGCTCTATGGCTTCTGAGGCGGAAAGAACCAGCTGGGGCTCTAGGGGGTATCCC
C
[124 nt withheld, positions 7142-7265]
C
[91 nt withheld, positions 7267-7357]
A
[49 nt withheld, positions 7359-7407]
CCTTTGACGTTGGAGTCCACGTTCTTT
[37 nt withheld, positions 7435-7471]
ACCCTATCTCGGTCTATTCTTTTGATTTATAAGGGATTTTGCCGATTTCGGCCTATTGGTTAAAAAATGA
GCTGATTTAACAAAAATTTAACGCGAATTAATTCTGTGGAATGTGTGTCAGTTAGGGTGTGGAAAGTCCC
CAGGCTCCCCAGCAGGCAGAAGTATGCAAAGCATGCATCTCAATTAGTCAGCAACCAGGTGTGGAAAGTC
CCCAGGCTCCCCAGCAGGCAGAAGTATGCAAAGCATGCATCTCAATTAGTCAGCAACCATAGTCCCGCCC
CTAACTCCGCCCATCCCGCCCCTAACTCCGCCCAGTTCCGCCCATTCTCCGCCCCATGGCTGACTAATTT
TTTTTATTTATGCAGAGGCCGAGGCCGCCTCTGCCTCTGAGCTATTCCAGAAGTAGTGAGGAGGCTTTTT
TGGAGGCCTAGGCTTTTGCAAAAAGCTCCCGGGAGCTTGTATATCCATTTTCGGATCTGATCAGCACGTG
TTGACAATTAATCATCGGCATAGTATATCGGCATAGTATAATACGACAAGGTGAGGAACTAAACCATGGC
CAAGTTGACCAGTGCCGTTCCGGTGCTCACCGCGCGCGACGTCGCCGGAGCGGTCGAGTTCTGGACCGAC
CGGCTCGGGTTCTCCCGGGACTTCGTGGAGGACGACTTCGCCGGTGTGGTCCGGGACGACGTGACCCTGT
TCATCAGCGCGGTCCAGGACCAGGTGGTGCCGGACAACACCCTGGCCTGGGTGTGGGTGCGCGGCCTGGA
CGAGCTGTACGCCGAGTGGTCGGAGGTCGTGTCCACGAACTTCCGGGACGCCTCCGGGCCGGCCATGACC
GAGATCGGCGAGCAGCCGTGGGGGCGGGAGTTCGCCCTGCGCGACCCGGCCGGCAACTGCGTGCACTTCG
TGGCCGAGGAGCAGGACTGACACGTGCTACGAGATTTCGATTCCACCGCCGCCTTCTATGAAAGGTTGGG
CTTCGGAATCGTTTTCCGGGACGCCGGCTGGATGATCCTCCAGCGCGGGGATCTCATGCTGGAGTTCTTC
GCCCACCCCAACTTGTTTATTGCAGCTTATAATGGTTACAAATAAAGCAATAGCATCACAAATTTCACAA
ATAAAGCATTTTTTTCACTGCATTCTAGTTGTGGTTTGTCCAAACTCATCAATGTATCTTATCATGTCTG
TATACCGTCGACCTCTAGCTAGAGCTTGGCGTAATCATGGTCATAGCTGTTTCCTGTGTGAAATTGTTAT
CCGCTCACAATTCCACACAACATACGAGCCGGAAGCATAAAGTGTAAAGCCTGGGGTGCCTAATGAGTGA
GCTAACTCACATTAATTGCGTTGCGCTCACTGCCCGCTTTCCAGTCGGGAAACCTGTCGTGCCAGCTGCA
TTAATGAATCGGCCAACGCGCGGGGAGAGGCGGTTTGCGTATTGGGCGCTCTTCCGCTTCCTCGCTCACT
GACTCGCTGCGCTCGGTCGTTCGGCTGCGGCGAGCGGTATCAGCTCACTCAAAGGCGGTAATACGGTTAT
CCACAGAATCAGGGGATAACGCAGGAAAGAACATGTGAGCAAAAGGCCAGCAAAAGGCCAGGAACCGTAA
AAAGGCCGCGTTGCTGGCGTTTTTCCATAGGCTCCGCCCCCCTGACGAGCATCACAAAAATCGACGCTCA
AGTCAGAGGTGGCGAAACCCGACAGGACTATAAAGATACCAGGCGTTTCCCCCTGGAAGCTCCCTCGTGC
GCTCTCCTGTTCCGACCCTGCCGCTTACCGGATACCTGTCCGCCTTTCTCCCTTCGGGAAGCGTGGCGCT
TTCTCATAGCTCACGCTGTAGGTATCTCAGTTCGGTGTAGGTCGTTCGCTCCAAGCTGGGCTGTGTGCAC
GAACCCCCCGTTCAGCCCGACCGCTGCGCCTTATCCGGTAACTATCGTCTTGAGTCCAACCCGGTAAGAC
ACGACTTATCGCCACTGGCAGCAGCCACTGGTAACAGGATTAGCAGAGCGAGGTATGTAGGCGGTGCTAC
AGAGTTCTTGAAGTGGTGGCCTAACTACGGCTACACTAGAAGAACAGTATTTGGTATCTGCGCTCTGCTG
AAGCCAGTTACCTTCGGAAAAAGAGTTGGTAGCTCTTGATCCGGCAAACAAACCACCGCTGGTAGCGGTG
GTTTTTTTGTTTGCAAGCAGCAGATTACGCGCAGAAAAAAAGGATCTCAAGAAGATCCTTTGATCTTTTC
TACGGGGTCTGACGCTCAGTGGAACGAAAACTCACGTTAAGGGATTTTGGTCATGAGATTATCAAAAAGG
ATCTTCACCTAGATCCTTTTAAATTAAAAATGAAGTTTTAAATCAATCTAAAGTATATATGAGTAAACTT
GGTCTGACAGTTACCAATGCTTAATCAGTGAGGCACCTATCTCAGCGATCTGTCTATTTCGTTCATCCAT
AGTTGCCTGACTCCCCGTCGTGTAGATAACTACGATACGGGAGGGCTTACCATCTGGCCCCAGTGCTGCA
ATGATACCGCGAGACCCACGCTCACCGGCTCCAGATTTATCAGCAATAAACCAGCCAGCCGGAAGGGCCG
AGCGCAGAAGTGGTCCTGCAACTTTATCCGCCTCCATCCAGTCTATTAATTGTTGCCGGGAAGCTAGAGT
AAGTAGTTCGCCAGTTAATAGTTTGCGCAACGTTGTTGCCATTGCTACAGGCATCGTGGTGTCACGCTCG
TCGTTTGGTATGGCTTCATTCAGCTCCGGTTCCCAACGATCAAGGCGAGTTACATGATCCCCCATGTTGT
GCAAAAAAGCGGTTAGCTCCTTCGGTCCTCCGATCGTTGTCAGAAGTAAGTTGGCCGCAGTGTTATCACT
CATGGTTATGGCAGCACTGCATAATTCTCTTACTGTCATGCCATCCGTAAGATGCTTTTCTGTGACTGGT
GAGTACTCAACCAAGTCATTCTGAGAATAGTGTATGCGGCGACCGAGTTGCTCTTGCCCGGCGTCAATAC
GGGATAATACCGCGCCACATAGCAGAACTTTAAAAGTGCTCATCATTGGAAAACGTTCTTCGGGGCGAAA
ACTCTCAAGGATCTTACCGCTGTTGAGATCCAGTTCGATGTAACCCACTCGTGCACCCAACTGATCTTCA
GCATCTTTTACTTTCACCAGCGTTTCTGGGTGAGCAAAAACAGGAAGGCAAAATGCCGCAAAAAAGGGAA
TAAGGGCGACACGGAAATGTTGAATACTCATACTCTTCCTTTTTCAATATTATTGAAGCATTTATCAGGG
TTATTGTCTCATGAGCGGATACATATTTGAATGTATTTAGAAAAATAAACAAATAGGGGTTCCGCGCACA
TTTCCCCGAAAAGTGCCACCTGAC
