>Addgene plasmid #126218 | Lenti-CamKII-PSD95.FingR-eGFP-CCR5TC | addgene full sequence | sequence record 250227 | Addgene NGS Result
GTGGCGCCCGAACAGGGACTTGAAAGCGAAAGGGAAACCAGAGGAGCTCTCTCGACGCAGGACTCGGCTT
GCTGAAGCGCGCACGGCAAGAGGCGAGGGGCGGCGACTGGTGAGTACGCCAAAAATTTTGACTAGCGGAG
GCTAGAAGGAGAGAGATGGGTGCGAGAGCGTCAGTATTAAGCGGGGGAGAATTAGATCGCGATGGGAAAA
AATTCGGTTAAGGCCAGGGGGAAAGAAAAAATATAAATTAAAACATATAGTATGGGCAAGCAGGGAGCTA
GAACGATTCGCAGTTAATCCTGGCCTGTTAGAAACATCAGAAGGCTGTAGACAAATACTGGGACAGCTAC
AACCATCCCTTCAGACAGGATCAGAAGAACTTAGATCATTATATAATACAGTAGCAACCCTCTATTGTGT
GCATCAAAGGATAGAGATAAAAGACACCAAGGAAGCTTTAGACAAGATAGAGGAAGAGCAAAACAAAAGT
AAGACCACCGCACAGCAAGCGGCCGCTGATCTTCAGACCTGGAGGAGGAGATATGAGGGACAATTGGAGA
AGTGAATTATATAAATATAAAGTAGTAAAAATTGAACCATTAGGAGTAGCACCCACCAAGGCAAAGAGAA
GAGTGGTGCAGAGAGAAAAAAGAGCAGTGGGAATAGGAGCTTTGTTCCTTGGGTTCTTGGGAGCAGCAGG
AAGCACTATGGGCGCAGCGTCAATGACGCTGACGGTACAGGCCAGACAATTATTGTCTGGTATAGTGCAG
CAGCAGAACAATTTGCTGAGGGCTATTGAGGCGCAACAGCATCTGTTGCAACTCACAGTCTGGGGCATCA
AGCAGCTCCAGGCAAGAATCCTGGCTGTGGAAAGATACCTAAAGGATCAACAGCTCCTGGGGATTTGGGG
TTGCTCTGGAAAACTCATTTGCACCACTGCTGTGCCTTGGAATGCTAGTTGGAGTAATAAATCTCTGGAA
CAGATTTGGAATCACACGACCTGGATGGAGTGGGACAGAGAAATTAACAATTACACAAGCTTAATACACT
CCTTAATTGAAGAATCGCAAAACCAGCAAGAAAAGAATGAACAAGAATTATTGGAATTAGATAAATGGGC
AAGTTTGTGGAATTGGTTTAACATAACAAATTGGCTGTGGTATATAAAATTATTCATAATGATAGTAGGA
GGCTTGGTAGGTTTAAGAATAGTTTTTGCTGTACTTTCTATAGTGAATAGAGTTAGGCAGGGATATTCAC
CATTATCGTTTCAGACCCACCTCCCAACCCCGAGGGGACCCGACAGGCCCGAAGGAATAGAAGAAGAAGG
TGGAGAGAGAGACAGAGACAGATCCATTCGATTAGTGAACGGATCGGCACTGCGTGCGCCAATTCTGCAG
ACAAATGGCAGTATTCATCCACAATTTTAAAAGAAAAGGGGGGATTGGGGGGTACAGTGCAGGGGAAAGA
ATAGTAGACATAATAGCAACAGACATACAAACTAAAGAATTACAAAAACAAATTACAAAAATTCAAAATT
TTCGGGTTTATTACAGGGACAGCAGAGATCCAGTTTGGTTAATTAAGTCATCCTCATCTTAATTAACATT
ATGGCCTTAGGTCACTTCATCTCCATGGGGTTCTTCTTCTGATTTTCTAGAAAATGAGATGGGGGTGCAG
AGAGCTTCCTCAGTGACCTGCCCAGGGTCACATCAGAAATGTCAGAGCTAGAACTTGAACTCAGATTACT
AATCTTAAATTCCATGCCTTGGGGGCATGCAAGTACGATATACAGAAGGAGTGAACTCATTAGGGCAGAT
GACCAATGAGTTTAGGAAAGAAGAGTCCAGGGCAGGGTACATCTACACCACCCGCCCAGCCCTGGGTGAG
TCCAGCCACGTTCACCTCATTATAGTTGCCTCTCTCCAGTCCTACCTTGACGGGAAGCACAAGCAGAAAC
TGGGACAGGAGCCCCAGGAGACCAAATCTTCATGGTCCCTCTGGGAGGATGGGTGGGGAGAGCTGTGGCA
GAGGCCTCAGGAGGGGCCCTGCTGCTCAGTGGTGACAGATAGGGGTGAGAAAGCAGACAGAGTCATTCCG
TCAGCATTCTGGGTCTGTTTGGTACTTCTTCTCACGCTAAGGTGGCGGTGTGATATGCACAATGGCTAAA
AAGCAGGGAGAGCTGGAAAGAAACAAGGACAGAGACAGAGGCCAAGTCAACCAGACCAATTCCCAGAGGA
AGCAAAGAAACCATTACAGAGACTACAAGGGGGAAGGGAAGGAGAGATGAATTAGCTTCCCCTGTAAACC
TTAGAACCCAGCTGTTGCCAGGGCAACGGGGCAATACCTGTCTCTTCAGAGGAGATGAAGTTGCCAGGGT
AACTACATCCTGTCTTTCTCAAGGACCATCCCAGAATGTGGCACCCACTAGCCGTTACCATAGCAACTGC
CTCTTTGCCCCACTTAATCCCATCCCGTCTGTTAAAAGGGCCCTATAGTTGGAGGTGGGGGAGGTAGGAA
GAGCGATGATCACTTGTGGACTAAGTTTGTTCGCATCCCCTTCTCCAACCCCCTCAGTACATCACCCTGG
GGGAACAGGGTCCACTTGCTCCTGGGCCCACACAGTCCTGCAGTATTGTGTATATAAGGCCAGGGCAAAG
AGGAGCAGGTTTTAAAGTGAAAGGCAGGCAGGTGTTGGGGAGGCAGTTACCGGGGCAACGGGAACAGGGC
GTTTCGGAGGTGGTTGCCATGGGGACCTGGATGCTGACGAAGGCTCGCGAGGCTGTGAGCAGCCACAGTG
CCCTGCTCAGAAGCCCCAAGCTCGTCAGTCAAGCCGGTTCTCCGTTTGCACTCAGGAGCACGGGCAGGCG
AGTGGCCCCTAGTTCTGGGGGCAGCGGGGGATCCGCCACCATGCTCGAAGTCAAGGAAGCATCACCAACC
AGCATCCAGATCAGCTGGGTGCTCCACTTGCGCCACGTTCGCTACTACCGCATCACCTACGGTGAAACTG
GTGGCAATAGCCCTGTCCAGGAATTCACCGTGCCTGGCAGCAAGTCCACTGCTACCATCAGCGGCCTGAA
ACCTGGTGTCGACTATACCATCACGGTGTACGCCGTCACGATCTTCAGCGCCTACCGCTCCGCCTGGCCG
CCGATCTCCATCAACTACCGCACCGGAACCGATTACAAGGATGACGACGATAAGGGTAGCGGCTCCAGTA
GATCTGGGGTGAGCAAGGGCGAGGAGCTGTTCACCGGGGTGGTGCCCATCCTGGTCGAGCTGGACGGCGA
CGTAAACGGCCACAAGTTCAGCGTGTCCGGCGAGGGCGAGGGCGATGCCACCTACGGCAAGCTGACCCTG
AAGTTCATCTGCACCACCGGCAAGCTGCCCGTGCCCTGGCCCACCCTCGTGACCACCCTGACCTACGGCG
TGCAGTGCTTCAGCCGCTACCCCGACCACATGAAGCAGCACGACTTCTTCAAGTCCGCCATGCCCGAAGG
CTACGTCCAGGAGCGCACCATCTTCTTCAAGGACGACGGCAACTACAAGACCCGCGCCGAGGTGAAGTTC
GAGGGCGACACCCTGGTGAACCGCATCGAGCTGAAGGGCATCGACTTCAAGGAGGACGGCAACATCCTGG
GGCACAAGCTGGAGTACAACTACAACAGCCACAACGTCTATATCATGGCCGACAAGCAGAAGAACGGCAT
CAAGGTGAACTTCAAGATCCGCCACAACATCGAGGACGGCAGCGTGCAGCTCGCCGACCACTACCAGCAG
AACACCCCCATCGGCGACGGCCCCGTGCTGCTGCCCGACAACCACTACCTGAGCACCCAGTCCGCCCTGA
GCAAAGACCCCAACGAGAAGCGCGATCACATGGTCCTGCTGGAGTTCGTGACCGCCGCCGGGATCACTCT
CGGCATGGACGAGCTGTACTCTAGGGGAGCTGGCGCTGGAGCGGGTGCAGGGGCTGGCTCTAGATTCCAG
TGCCGGATCTGCATGCGGAACTTCAGCGACCGGTCCAACCTGAGCAGGCACATCAGAACCCACACCGGAG
AAAAGCCCTTCGCCTGCGACATTTGCGGCCGGAAGTTCGCCATCAGCAGCAACCTGAACAGCCACACCAA
GATCCACACTGGCAGCCAGAAACCTTTCCAGTGCAGAATTTGTATGAGAAACTTTAGCAGAAGCGACAAC
CTGGCCAGACACATCCGGACACATACTGGTGAAAAACCTTTTGCCTGTGATATCTGTGGCAGAAAGTTTG
CCACCTCCGGCAATCTGACCCGGCACACAAAGATTCACCTGCGGGGCAGCCAGCTATCGATTGTCGACGC
TCCTGAACAACGTGAAGGTGCTTCTCAAGTTTCTGTTTCTGTTACTTTTGAAGATGTTGCTGTTCTTTTT
ACTCGTGATGAATGGAAAAAACTTGATCTTTCTCAACGTTCTCTTTATCGTGAAGTTATGCTTGAAAATT
ATTCTAATCTTGCTTCTATGGCTTAAGAATTCGATATCAAGCTTATCGATAATCAACCTCTGGATTACAA
AATTTGTGAAAGATTGACTGGTATTCTTAACTATGTTGCTCCTTTTACGCTATGTGGATACGCTGCTTTA
ATGCCTTTGTATCATGCTATTGCTTCCCGTATGGCTTTCATTTTCTCCTCCTTGTATAAATCCTGGTTGC
TGTCTCTTTATGAGGAGTTGTGGCCCGTTGTCAGGCAACGTGGCGTGGTGTGCACTGTGTTTGCTGACGC
AACCCCCACTGGTTGGGGCATTGCCACCACCTGTCAGCTCCTTTCCGGGACTTTCGCTTTCCCCCTCCCT
ATTGCCACGGCGGAACTCATCGCCGCCTGCCTTGCCCGCTGCTGGACAGGGGCTCGGCTGTTGGGCACTG
ACAATTCCGTGGTGTTGTCGGGGAAATCATCGTCCTTTCCTTGGCTGCTCGCCTGTGTTGCCACCTGGAT
TCTGCGCGGGACGTCCTTCTGCTACGTCCCTTCGGCCCTCAATCCAGCGGACCTTCCTTCCCGCGGCCTG
CTGCCGGCTCTGCGGCCTCTTCCGCGTCTTCGCCTTCGCCCTCAGACGAGTCGGATCTCCCTTTGGGCCG
CCTCCCCGCATCGATACCGTCGACCTCGAGACCTAGAAAAACATGGAGCAATCACAAGTAGCAATACAGC
AGCTACCAATGCTGATTGTGCCTGGCTAGAAGCACAAGAGGAGGAGGAGGTGGGTTTTCCAGTCACACCT
CAGGTACCTTTAAGACCAATGACTTACAAGGCAGCTGTAGATCTTAGCCACTTTTTAAAAGAAAAGGGGG
GACTGGAAGGGCTAATTCACTCCCAACGAAGACAAGATATCCTTGATCTGTGGATCTACCACACACAAGG
CTACTTCCCTGATTGGCAGAACTACACACCAGGGCCAGGGATCAGATATCCACTGACCTTTGGATGGTGC
TACAAGCTAGTACCAGTTGAGCAAGAGAAGGTAGAAGAAGCCAATGAAGGAGAGAACACCCGCTTGTTAC
ACCCTGTGAGCCTGCATGGGATGGATGACCCGGAGAGAGAAGTATTAGAGTGGAGGTTTGACAGCCGCCT
AGCATTTCATCACATGGCCCGAGAGCTGCATCCGGACTGTACTGGGTCTCTCTGGTTAGACCAGATCTGA
GCCTGGGAGCTCTCTGGCTAACTAGGGAACCCACTGCTTAAGCCTCAATAAAGCTTGCCTTGAGTGCTTC
AAGTAGTGTGTGCCCGTCTGTTGTGTGACTCTGGTAACTAGAGATCCCTCAGACCCTTTTAGTCAGTGTG
GAAAATCTCTAGCAGGGCCCGTTTAAACCCGCTGATCAGCCTCGACTGTGCCTTCTAGTTGCCAGCCATC
TGTTGTTTGCCCCTCCCCCGTGCCTTCCTTGACCCTGGAAGGTGCCACTCCCACTGTCCTTTCCTAATAA
AATGAGGAAATTGCATCGCATTGTCTGAGTAGGTGTCATTCTATTCTGGGGGGTGGGGTGGGGCAGGACA
GCAAGGGGGAGGATTGGGAAGACAATAGCAGGCATGCTGGGGATGCGGTGGGCTCTATGGCTTCTGAGGC
GGAAAGAACCAGCTGGGGCTCTAGGGGGTATCCCC
[124 nt withheld, positions 6126-6249]
C
[91 nt withheld, positions 6251-6341]
A
[49 nt withheld, positions 6343-6391]
CCTTTGACGTTGGAGTCCACGTTCTTT
[37 nt withheld, positions 6419-6455]
ACCCTATCTCGGTCTATTCTTTTGATTTATAAGGGATTTTGCCGATTTCGGCCTATTGGTTAAAAAATGA
GCTGATTTAACAAAAATTTAACGCGAATTAATTCTGTGGAATGTGTGTCAGTTAGGGTGTGGAAAGTCCC
CAGGCTCCCCAGCAGGCAGAAGTATGCAAAGCATGCATCTCAATTAGTCAGCAACCAGGTGTGGAAAGTC
CCCAGGCTCCCCAGCAGGCAGAAGTATGCAAAGCATGCATCTCAATTAGTCAGCAACCATAGTCCCGCCC
CTAACTCCGCCCATCCCGCCCCTAACTCCGCCCAGTTCCGCCCATTCTCCGCCCCATGGCTGACTAATTT
TTTTTATTTATGCAGAGGCCGAGGCCGCCTCTGCCTCTGAGCTATTCCAGAAGTAGTGAGGAGGCTTTTT
TGGAGGCCTAGGCTTTTGCAAAAAGCTCCCGGGAGCTTGTATATCCATTTTCGGATCTGATCAGCACGTG
TTGACAATTAATCATCGGCATAGTATATCGGCATAGTATAATACGACAAGGTGAGGAACTAAACCATGGC
CAAGTTGACCAGTGCCGTTCCGGTGCTCACCGCGCGCGACGTCGCCGGAGCGGTCGAGTTCTGGACCGAC
CGGCTCGGGTTCTCCCGGGACTTCGTGGAGGACGACTTCGCCGGTGTGGTCCGGGACGACGTGACCCTGT
TCATCAGCGCGGTCCAGGACCAGGTGGTGCCGGACAACACCCTGGCCTGGGTGTGGGTGCGCGGCCTGGA
CGAGCTGTACGCCGAGTGGTCGGAGGTCGTGTCCACGAACTTCCGGGACGCCTCCGGGCCGGCCATGACC
GAGATCGGCGAGCAGCCGTGGGGGCGGGAGTTCGCCCTGCGCGACCCGGCCGGCAACTGCGTGCACTTCG
TGGCCGAGGAGCAGGACTGACACGTGCTACGAGATTTCGATTCCACCGCCGCCTTCTATGAAAGGTTGGG
CTTCGGAATCGTTTTCCGGGACGCCGGCTGGATGATCCTCCAGCGCGGGGATCTCATGCTGGAGTTCTTC
GCCCACCCCAACTTGTTTATTGCAGCTTATAATGGTTACAAATAAAGCAATAGCATCACAAATTTCACAA
ATAAAGCATTTTTTTCACTGCATTCTAGTTGTGGTTTGTCCAAACTCATCAATGTATCTTATCATGTCTG
TATACCGTCGACCTCTAGCTAGAGCTTGGCGTAATCATGGTCATAGCTGTTTCCTGTGTGAAATTGTTAT
CCGCTCACAATTCCACACAACATACGAGCCGGAAGCATAAAGTGTAAAGCCTGGGGTGCCTAATGAGTGA
GCTAACTCACATTAATTGCGTTGCGCTCACTGCCCGCTTTCCAGTCGGGAAACCTGTCGTGCCAGCTGCA
TTAATGAATCGGCCAACGCGCGGGGAGAGGCGGTTTGCGTATTGGGCGCTCTTCCGCTTCCTCGCTCACT
GACTCGCTGCGCTCGGTCGTTCGGCTGCGGCGAGCGGTATCAGCTCACTCAAAGGCGGTAATACGGTTAT
CCACAGAATCAGGGGATAACGCAGGAAAGAACATGTGAGCAAAAGGCCAGCAAAAGGCCAGGAACCGTAA
AAAGGCCGCGTTGCTGGCGTTTTTCCATAGGCTCCGCCCCCCTGACGAGCATCACAAAAATCGACGCTCA
AGTCAGAGGTGGCGAAACCCGACAGGACTATAAAGATACCAGGCGTTTCCCCCTGGAAGCTCCCTCGTGC
GCTCTCCTGTTCCGACCCTGCCGCTTACCGGATACCTGTCCGCCTTTCTCCCTTCGGGAAGCGTGGCGCT
TTCTCATAGCTCACGCTGTAGGTATCTCAGTTCGGTGTAGGTCGTTCGCTCCAAGCTGGGCTGTGTGCAC
GAACCCCCCGTTCAGCCCGACCGCTGCGCCTTATCCGGTAACTATCGTCTTGAGTCCAACCCGGTAAGAC
ACGACTTATCGCCACTGGCAGCAGCCACTGGTAACAGGATTAGCAGAGCGAGGTATGTAGGCGGTGCTAC
AGAGTTCTTGAAGTGGTGGCCTAACTACGGCTACACTAGAAGAACAGTATTTGGTATCTGCGCTCTGCTG
AAGCCAGTTACCTTCGGAAAAAGAGTTGGTAGCTCTTGATCCGGCAAACAAACCACCGCTGGTAGCGGTG
GTTTTTTTGTTTGCAAGCAGCAGATTACGCGCAGAAAAAAAGGATCTCAAGAAGATCCTTTGATCTTTTC
TACGGGGTCTGACGCTCAGTGGAACGAAAACTCACGTTAAGGGATTTTGGTCATGAGATTATCAAAAAGG
ATCTTCACCTAGATCCTTTTAAATTAAAAATGAAGTTTTAAATCAATCTAAAGTATATATGAGTAAACTT
GGTCTGACAGTTACCAATGCTTAATCAGTGAGGCACCTATCTCAGCGATCTGTCTATTTCGTTCATCCAT
AGTTGCCTGACTCCCCGTCGTGTAGATAACTACGATACGGGAGGGCTTACCATCTGGCCCCAGTGCTGCA
ATGATACCGCGAGACCCACGCTCACCGGCTCCAGATTTATCAGCAATAAACCAGCCAGCCGGAAGGGCCG
AGCGCAGAAGTGGTCCTGCAACTTTATCCGCCTCCATCCAGTCTATTAATTGTTGCCGGGAAGCTAGAGT
AAGTAGTTCGCCAGTTAATAGTTTGCGCAACGTTGTTGCCATTGCTACAGGCATCGTGGTGTCACGCTCG
TCGTTTGGTATGGCTTCATTCAGCTCCGGTTCCCAACGATCAAGGCGAGTTACATGATCCCCCATGTTGT
GCAAAAAAGCGGTTAGCTCCTTCGGTCCTCCGATCGTTGTCAGAAGTAAGTTGGCCGCAGTGTTATCACT
CATGGTTATGGCAGCACTGCATAATTCTCTTACTGTCATGCCATCCGTAAGATGCTTTTCTGTGACTGGT
GAGTACTCAACCAAGTCATTCTGAGAATAGTGTATGCGGCGACCGAGTTGCTCTTGCCCGGCGTCAATAC
GGGATAATACCGCGCCACATAGCAGAACTTTAAAAGTGCTCATCATTGGAAAACGTTCTTCGGGGCGAAA
ACTCTCAAGGATCTTACCGCTGTTGAGATCCAGTTCGATGTAACCCACTCGTGCACCCAACTGATCTTCA
GCATCTTTTACTTTCACCAGCGTTTCTGGGTGAGCAAAAACAGGAAGGCAAAATGCCGCAAAAAAGGGAA
TAAGGGCGACACGGAAATGTTGAATACTCATACTCTTCCTTTTTCAATATTATTGAAGCATTTATCAGGG
TTATTGTCTCATGAGCGGATACATATTTGAATGTATTTAGAAAAATAAACAAATAGGGGTTCCGCGCACA
TTTCCCCGAAAAGTGCCACCTGACGTCGACGGATCGGGAGATCTCCCGATCCCCTATGGTGCACTCTCAG
TACAATCTGCTCTGATGCCGCATAGTTAAGCCAGTATCTGCTCCCTGCTTGTGTGTTGGAGGTCGCTGAG
TAGTGCGCGAGCAAAATTTAAGCTACAACAAGGCAAGGCTTGACCGACAATTGCATGAAGAATCTGCTTA
GGGTTAGGCGTTTTGCGCTGCTTCGCGATGTACGGGCCAGATATACGCGTTGACATTGATTATTGACTAG
TTATTAATAGTAATCAATTACGGGGTCATTAGTTCATAGCCCATATATGGAGTTCCGCGTTACATAACTT
ACGGTAAATGGCCCGCCTGGCTGACCGCCCAACGACCCCCGCCCATTGACGTCAATAATGACGTATGTTC
CCATAGTAACGCCAATAGGGACTTTCCATTGACGTCAATGGGTGGAGTATTTACGGTAAACTGCCCACTT
GGCAGTACATCAAGTGTATCATATGCCAAGTACGCCCCCTATTGACGTCAATGACGGTAAATGGCCCGCC
TGGCATTATGCCCAGTACATGACCTTATGGGACTTTCCTACTTGGCAGTACATCTACGTATTAGTCATCG
CTATTACCATGGTGATGCGGTTTTGGCAGTACATCAATGGGCGTGGATAGCGGTTTGACTCACGGGGATT
TCCAAGTCTCCACCCCATTGACGTCAATGGGAGTTTGTTTTGGCACCAAAATCAACGGGACTTTCCAAAA
TGTCGTAACAACTCCGCCCCATTGACGCAAATGGGCGGTAGGCGTGTACGGTGGGAGGTCTATATAAGCA
GCGCGTTTTGCCTGTACTGGGTCTCTCTGGTTAGACCAGATCTGAGCCTGGGAGCTCTCTGGCTAACTAG
GGAACCCACTGCTTAAGCCTCAATAAAGCTTGCCTTGAGTGCTTCAAGTAGTGTGTGCCCGTCTGTTGTG
TGACTCTGGTAACTAGAGATCCCTCAGACCCTTTTAGTCAGTGTGGAAAATCTCTAGCA
